Addgene plasmid #71176: pSGE_720_S2-1_CGCG-to-ETS21C
Purpose: Luciferase reporter
Depositing lab: Alexander Stark. Depositing organization: Research Institute of Molecular Pathology (IMP). Publication: Transcriptional regulators form diverse groups with context-dependent regulatory functions. Stampfel G, Kazmar T, Frank O, Wienerroither S, Reiter F, Stark A. Nature. 2015 Nov 9. doi: 10.1038/nature15545. PubMed 26550828.
Backbone
  Vector backbone: unknown
  Vector type: Insect Expression, Luciferase
Growth in bacteria
  Bacterial resistance: Ampicillin, 100 μg/mL
  Growth temperature: 37°C
  Growth strain: DH5alpha
  Copy number: High Copy
Gene/Insert
  Gene/Insert name: 720_S2-1_CGCG-to-ETS21C
  Species: Synthetic
  Promoter: DSCP Drosophila synthetic core promoter
  Tag / fusion protein: luciferase (C terminal on backbone)
  Cloning method: Gateway Cloning
  Sequencing primers: 5′ RVprimer3; 3′ LucNRev
Terms and licenses: Academic/Nonprofit Terms; Industry Terms: Not Available to Industry
How to cite: pSGE_720_S2-1_CGCG-to-ETS21C was a gift from Alexander Stark (Addgene plasmid # 71176 ; http://n2t.net/addgene:71176 ; RRID:Addgene_71176)
