[The description below was written by a language model from this plasmid's Addgene catalogue record.]
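Description:
pSGE_720_S2-1_CGCG-to-ETS21C is a luciferase reporter plasmid intended for expression in insect cells. The record lists the backbone as unknown, so the vector's origin of replication and overall architecture are not documented. It is described as a high-copy plasmid maintained in E. coli under ampicillin selection.

The insert, 720_S2-1_CGCG-to-ETS21C, is a synthetic sequence introduced by Gateway recombination cloning. It sits in a reporter context driven by the DSCP, the Drosophila synthetic core promoter, a minimal promoter that combines several core promoter motifs. DSCP gives low basal activity on its own and responds to nearby regulatory input. Luciferase is supplied by the backbone downstream of the insert; the catalogue lists it as a C-terminal fusion or tag, but here it serves as the transcriptional readout. The sequencing primers flank the cloning site, one reading in from the upstream vector and one reading back from the start of the luciferase gene, which is consistent with the insert lying just upstream of the promoter-reporter unit.

The name suggests a candidate regulatory element (fragment 720, with "S2" possibly referring to Drosophila S2 cells) in which a CGCG motif has been replaced by an ETS21C-type motif. The record does not spell this out, so that reading is an inference from the name alone. The stated purpose is simply "luciferase reporter", and the construct comes from a study of the context-dependent functions of transcriptional regulators. Its likely use is therefore to measure, by luciferase activity in transfected insect cells, how the cloned sequence variant affects transcription from the core promoter.
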