>Addgene plasmid #71176 | pSGE_720_S2-1_CGCG-to-ETS21C | addgene partial sequence | sequence record 129390 | RVprimer3 5'-CTAGCAAAATAGGCTGTCCC-3'
CCAGAACATTTCTCTATCGATAGGTACCACAAGTTTGTACAAAAAAGCAGGCTCCGAATTCGCCCTTTGC
ACAATTTCTGTGAAGTGACAGCCACTGAGAAATAGTGTCAAGTAGCTCTCGTCCGCTAATATCAATTTAG
ACGATATACATACGGCCAGATCTGGCACGCAGTCTGCATTCCCAATGATGCGGGATGGATTTGGATTGTG
GGGCGGAATCTCTAAGTGCGATAAGATGCGGAGAATTAACCGGAAATTGGCTCCGTTTTGTTAAATATAC
TATGTGTGTATGTGCGTAGTACAGCGACTTGTACGGAGTACATAAACATATGCATATCTGCGGTTTAGTT
GTCGACATTATCTTTTGTTCGTCGTTTGAAAAATGTGTGTAGTTGTTGGGGTAACCGGAAATATTGCCGG
GCTACAGGGTGCTTTGAGTCTTTGTTTTTGGATTTCGTTTTCGATGTTTAGCTACGAAAGCCAAGCGTTG
TGCTATTTTCGAATTTTGTATTTTATAACCCGGGCAAGGGCGAATTCGACCCAGCTTTCTTGTACAAAGT
GGTAGATCTGCGATCGAGCTCGCCCGGGGATCGAGCGCAGCGGTATAAAAGGGCGCGGGGTGGCTGAGAG
CATCAGTTGTGAATGAATGTTCGAGCCGAGCAGACGTGCCGCTGCCTTCGTTAATATCCTTTGAATAAGC
CAACTTTGAATCACAAGACGCATACCAAACGGCATTCCGGTACTGTTGGTAAAGCCACCATGGAAGACGC
CAAAAACATAAAGAAAGGCCCGGCGCCATTCTATCCGCTGGAAGATGGAACCGCTGGAGAGCAACTGCAT
AAGGCTATGAAGAGATACGCCCTGGTTCCTGGAACAATTGCTTTTACAGATGCACATATCGAGGTGGACA
TCACTTACGCTGAGTACTTCGAAATGTCCGTTCGGTTGGCAGAAGCTATGAAACGATATGGGCTGAATAC
AAATCACAGAATCGTCGTATGCAGTGAAAACTCTCTTCAATTCTTTATGCCGGTGTTGGGCGCGTTATTT
ATCGGAGTTGCAGTTGCGCCCGCGAACGACATTTATAATGAACGTGAATTGCTCAACAGTATGGGCATTT
CGCAGCCTACCGTGGTGTTCGTTTCCAAAAAGGGGTTGCAAAAAATTTTGAACG
