>Addgene plasmid #71176 | pSGE_720_S2-1_CGCG-to-ETS21C | addgene partial sequence | sequence record 129391 | LucNRev 5'-CCTTATGCAGTTGCTCTCC-3'
GAATGGCGCCGGGCCTTTCTTTATGTTTTTGGCGTCTTCCATGGTGGCTTTACCAACAGTACCGGAATGC
CGTTTGGTATGCGTCTTGTGATTCAAAGTTGGCTTATTCAAAGGATATTAACGAAGGCAGCGGCACGTCT
GCTCGGCTCGAACATTCATTCACAACTGATGCTCTCAGCCACCCCGCGCCCTTTTATACCGCTGCGCTCG
ATCCCCGGGCGAGCTCGATCGCAGATCTACCACTTTGTACAAGAAAGCTGGGTCGAATTCGCCCTTGCCC
GGGTTATAAAATACAAAATTCGAAAATAGCACAACGCTTGGCTTTCGTAGCTAAACATCGAAAACGAAAT
CCAAAAACAAAGACTCAAAGCACCCTGTAGCCCGGCAATATTTCCGGTTACCCCAACAACTACACACATT
TTTCAAACGACGAACAAAAGATAATGTCGACAACTAAACCGCAGATATGCATATGTTTATGTACTCCGTA
CAAGTCGCTGTACTACGCACATACACACATAGTATATTTAACAAAACGGAGCCAATTTCCGGTTAATTCT
CCGCATCTTATCGCACTTAGAGATTCCGCCCCACAATCCAAATCCATCCCGCATCATTGGGAATGCAGAC
TGCGTGCCAGATCTGGCCGTATGTATATCGTCTAAATTGATATTAGCGGACGAGAGCTACTTGACACTAT
TTCTCAGTGGCTGTCACTTCACAGAAATTGTGCAAAGGGCGAATTCGGAGCCTGCTTTTTTGTACAAACT
TGTGGTACCTATCGATAGAGAAATGTTCTGGCACCTGCACTTGCACTGGGGACAGCCTATTTTGCTAGTT
TGTTTTGTTTCGTTTTGTTTTGATGGAGAGCGTATGTTAGTACTATCGATTCACACAAAAAACCAACACA
CAGATGTAATGAAAATAAAGATATTTTATTGCGGCCGCTCCAAGTACCTCCCGTACCTTAATATTACTTA
CTTATCATGGTAGCTTGGGCTGGCGTAATAGCGAAGAGGCCCGCACCGATCGCCCTTCCCAACAGTTGCG
CAGCCTGAATGGCGAATGGCAAATTGTAAGCGTTAATATTTTGTTAAAATTCGCGTTAAATTTTTGTTAA
ATCAGCTCATTTTTTAACCAATAGGCCGAAATCGGCAAAATCCCTT
