LOCUS       Exported 5468 bp ds-DNA circular SYN 13-MAY-2021
DEFINITION  Luciferase reporter.
ACCESSION   .
VERSION     .
KEYWORDS    pSGE_720_S2-1_CGCG-to-ETS21C
SOURCE      synthetic DNA construct
  ORGANISM  synthetic DNA construct
REFERENCE   1 (bases 1 to 5468)
  AUTHORS   Stampfel G, Kazmar T, Frank O, Wienerroither S, Reiter F, Stark A
  TITLE     Transcriptional regulators form diverse groups with
            context-dependent regulatory functions.
  JOURNAL   Nature. 2015 Nov 9. doi: 10.1038/nature15545.
  PUBMED    26550828
REFERENCE   2 (bases 1 to 5468)
  AUTHORS   .
  TITLE     Direct Submission
  JOURNAL   Exported May 13, 2021 from SnapGene Server 1.1.58
            http://www.snapgene.com
FEATURES             Location/Qualifiers
     source          1..5468
                     /organism="synthetic DNA construct"
                     /mol_type="other DNA"
     polyA_signal    39..160
                     /label=SV40 poly(A) signal
                     /note="SV40 polyadenylation signal"
     primer_bind     complement(50..69)
                     /label=EBV-rev
                     /note="SV40 polyA terminator, reverse primer"
     primer_bind     104..123
                     /label=SV40pA-R
                     /note="SV40 polyA, reverse primer"
     primer_bind     complement(408..425)
                     /label=L4440
                     /note="L4440 vector, forward primer"
     rep_origin      complement(579..1167)
                     /direction=LEFT
                     /label=ori
                     /note="high-copy-number ColE1/pMB1/pBR322/pUC origin of
                     replication"
     primer_bind     complement(659..678)
                     /label=pBR322ori-F
                     /note="pBR322 origin, forward primer"
     CDS             complement(1338..2198)
                     /codon_start=1
                     /gene="bla"
                     /product="beta-lactamase"
                     /label=AmpR
                     /note="confers resistance to ampicillin, carbenicillin, and
                     related antibiotics"
                     /translation="MSIQHFRVALIPFFAAFCLPVFAHPETLVKVKDAEDQLGARVGYI
                     ELDLNSGKILESFRPEERFPMMSTFKVLLCGAVLSRIDAGQEQLGRRIHYSQNDLVEYS
                     PVTEKHLTDGMTVRELCSAAITMSDNTAANLLLTTIGGPKELTAFLHNMGDHVTRLDRW
                     EPELNEAIPNDERDTTMPVAMATTLRKLLTGELLTLASRQQLIDWMEADKVAGPLLRSA
                     LPAGWFIADKSGAGERGSRGIIAALGPDGKPSRIVVIYTTGSQATMDERNRQIAEIGAS
                     LIKHW"
     primer_bind     1961..1980
                     /label=Amp-R
                     /note="Ampicillin resistance gene, reverse primer"
     promoter        complement(2199..2303)
                     /gene="bla"
                     /label=AmpR promoter
     rep_origin      2330..2785
                     /direction=RIGHT
                     /label=f1 ori
                     /note="f1 bacteriophage origin of replication; arrow
                     indicates direction of (+) strand synthesis"
     primer_bind     complement(2417..2436)
                     /label=F1ori-R
                     /note="F1 origin, reverse primer"
     primer_bind     2627..2648
                     /label=F1ori-F
                     /note="F1 origin, forward primer"
     polyA_signal    2916..2964
                     /note="synthetic polyadenylation signal"
     misc_feature    2978..3069
                     /label=pause site
                     /note="RNA polymerase II transcriptional pause signal from
                     the human alpha-2 globin gene"
     primer_bind     3018..3037
                     /label=RVprimer3
                     /note="pGL3 vector, forward primer"
     protein_bind    3083..3107
                     /gene="mutant version of attB"
                     /label=attB1
                     /bound_moiety="BP Clonase(TM)"
                     /note="recombination site for the Gateway(R) BP reaction"
     protein_bind    complement(3593..3617)
                     /gene="mutant version of attB"
                     /label=attB2
                     /bound_moiety="BP Clonase(TM)"
                     /note="recombination site for the Gateway(R) BP reaction"
     regulatory      3808..3817
                     /regulatory_class="other"
                     /note="vertebrate consensus sequence for strong initiation
                     of translation (Kozak, 1987)"
     CDS             3814..5466
                     /codon_start=1
                     /gene="luc+"
                     /product="firefly luciferase"
                     /label=luciferase
                     /note="enhanced luc+ version of the luciferase gene"
                     /translation="MEDAKNIKKGPAPFYPLEDGTAGEQLHKAMKRYALVPGTIAFTDA
                     HIEVDITYAEYFEMSVRLAEAMKRYGLNTNHRIVVCSENSLQFFMPVLGALFIGVAVAP
                     ANDIYNERELLNSMGISQPTVVFVSKKGLQKILNVQKKLPIIQKIIIMDSKTDYQGFQS
                     MYTFVTSHLPPGFNEYDFVPESFDRDKTIALIMNSSGSTGLPKGVALPHRTACVRFSHA
                     RDPIFGNQIIPDTAILSVVPFHHGFGMFTTLGYLICGFRVVLMYRFEEELFLRSLQDYK
                     IQSALLVPTLFSFFAKSTLIDKYDLSNLHEIASGGAPLSKEVGEAVAKRFHLPGIRQGY
                     GLTETTSAILITPEGDDKPGAVGKVVPFFEAKVVDLDTGKTLGVNQRGELCVRGPMIMS
                     GYVNNPEATNALIDKDGWLHSGDIAYWDEDEHFFIVDRLKSLIKYKGYQVAPAELESIL
                     LQHPNIFDAGVAGLPDDDAGELPAAVVVLEHGKTMTEKEIVDYVASQVTTAKKLRGGVV
                     FVDEVPKGLTGKLDARKIREILIKAKKGGKIAV"
     primer_bind     complement(3880..3898)
                     /label=LucNrev
                     /note="Firefly luciferase, reverse primer"
ORIGIN
        1 ctagagtcgg ggcggccggc cgcttcgagc agacatgata agatacattg atgagtttgg
       61 acaaaccaca actagaatgc agtgaaaaaa atgctttatt tgtgaaattt gtgatgctat
      121 tgctttattt gtaaccatta taagctgcaa taaacaagtt aacaacaaca attgcattca
      181 ttttatgttt caggttcagg gggaggtgtg ggaggttttt taaagcaagt aaaacctcta
      241 caaatgtggt aaaatcgata aggatccgtc gaccgatgcc cttgagagcc ttcaacccag
      301 tcagctcctt ccggtgggcg cggggcatga ctatcgtcgc cgcacttatg actgtcttct
      361 ttatcatgca actcgtagga caggtgccgg cagcgctctt ccgcttcctc gctcactgac
      421 tcgctgcgct cggtcgttcg gctgcggcga gcggtatcag ctcactcaaa ggcggtaata
      481 cggttatcca cagaatcagg ggataacgca ggaaagaaca tgtgagcaaa aggccagcaa
      541 aaggccagga accgtaaaaa ggccgcgttg ctggcgtttt tccataggct ccgcccccct
      601 gacgagcatc acaaaaatcg acgctcaagt cagaggtggc gaaacccgac aggactataa
      661 agataccagg cgtttccccc tggaagctcc ctcgtgcgct ctcctgttcc gaccctgccg
      721 cttaccggat acctgtccgc ctttctccct tcgggaagcg tggcgctttc tcatagctca
      781 cgctgtaggt atctcagttc ggtgtaggtc gttcgctcca agctgggctg tgtgcacgaa
      841 ccccccgttc agcccgaccg ctgcgcctta tccggtaact atcgtcttga gtccaacccg
      901 gtaagacacg acttatcgcc actggcagca gccactggta acaggattag cagagcgagg
      961 tatgtaggcg gtgctacaga gttcttgaag tggtggccta actacggcta cactagaaga
     1021 acagtatttg gtatctgcgc tctgctgaag ccagttacct tcggaaaaag agttggtagc
     1081 tcttgatccg gcaaacaaac caccgctggt agcggtggtt tttttgtttg caagcagcag
     1141 attacgcgca gaaaaaaagg atctcaagaa gatcctttga tcttttctac ggggtctgac
     1201 gctcagtgga acgaaaactc acgttaaggg attttggtca tgagattatc aaaaaggatc
     1261 ttcacctaga tccttttaaa ttaaaaatga agttttaaat caatctaaag tatatatgag
     1321 taaacttggt ctgacagtta ccaatgctta atcagtgagg cacctatctc agcgatctgt
     1381 ctatttcgtt catccatagt tgcctgactc cccgtcgtgt agataactac gatacgggag
     1441 ggcttaccat ctggccccag tgctgcaatg ataccgcgag acccacgctc accggctcca
     1501 gatttatcag caataaacca gccagccgga agggccgagc gcagaagtgg tcctgcaact
     1561 ttatccgcct ccatccagtc tattaattgt tgccgggaag ctagagtaag tagttcgcca
     1621 gttaatagtt tgcgcaacgt tgttgccatt gctacaggca tcgtggtgtc acgctcgtcg
     1681 tttggtatgg cttcattcag ctccggttcc caacgatcaa ggcgagttac atgatccccc
     1741 atgttgtgca aaaaagcggt tagctccttc ggtcctccga tcgttgtcag aagtaagttg
     1801 gccgcagtgt tatcactcat ggttatggca gcactgcata attctcttac tgtcatgcca
     1861 tccgtaagat gcttttctgt gactggtgag tactcaacca agtcattctg agaatagtgt
     1921 atgcggcgac cgagttgctc ttgcccggcg tcaatacggg ataataccgc gccacatagc
     1981 agaactttaa aagtgctcat cattggaaaa cgttcttcgg ggcgaaaact ctcaaggatc
     2041 ttaccgctgt tgagatccag ttcgatgtaa cccactcgtg cacccaactg atcttcagca
     2101 tcttttactt tcaccagcgt ttctgggtga gcaaaaacag gaaggcaaaa tgccgcaaaa
     2161 aagggaataa gggcgacacg gaaatgttga atactcatac tcttcctttt tcaatattat
     2221 tgaagcattt atcagggtta ttgtctcatg agcggataca tatttgaatg tatttagaaa
     2281 aataaacaaa taggggttcc gcgcacattt ccccgaaaag tgccacctgn nnnnnnnnnn
     2341 nnnnnnnnnn nnnnnnnnnn nnnnnnnnnn nnnnnnnnnn nnnnnnnnnn nnnnnnnnnn
     2401 nnnnnnnnnn nnnnnnnnnn nnnnnnnnnn nnnnnnnnnn nnnnnnnnnn nnncnnnnnn
     2461 nnnnnnnnnn nnnnnnnnnn nnnnnnnnnn nnnnnnnnnn nnnnnnnnnn nnnnnnnnnn
     2521 nnnnnnnnnn nnnnnnnnnn nnnnnannnn nnnnnnnnnn nnnnnnnnnn nnnnnnnnnn
     2581 nnnnnnnnnn nnnnnccttt gacgttggag tccacgttct ttaatagtgg actcttgttc
     2641 caaactggaa caacactcaa ccctatctcg gtctattctt ttgatttata agggattttg
     2701 ccgatttcgg cctattggtt aaaaaatgag ctgatttaac aaaaatttaa cgcgaatttt
     2761 aacaaaatat taacgcttac aatttgccat tcgccattca ggctgcgcaa ctgttgggaa
     2821 gggcgatcgg tgcgggcctc ttcgctatta cgccagccca agctaccatg ataagtaagt
     2881 aatattaagg tacgggaggt acttggagcg gccgcaataa aatatcttta ttttcattac
     2941 atctgtgtgt tggttttttg tgtgaatcga tagtactaac atacgctctc catcaaaaca
     3001 aaacgaaaca aaacaaacta gcaaaatagg ctgtccccag tgcaagtgca ggtgccagaa
     3061 catttctcta tcgataggta ccacaagttt gtacaaaaaa gcaggctccg aattcgccct
     3121 ttgcacaatt tctgtgaagt gacagccact gagaaatagt gtcaagtagc tctcgtccgc
     3181 taatatcaat ttagacgata tacatacggc cagatctggc acgcagtctg cattcccaat
     3241 gatgcgggat ggatttggat tgtggggcgg aatctctaag tgcgataaga tgcggagaat
     3301 taaccggaaa ttggctccgt tttgttaaat atactatgtg tgtatgtgcg tagtacagcg
     3361 acttgtacgg agtacataaa catatgcata tctgcggttt agttgtcgac attatctttt
     3421 gttcgtcgtt tgaaaaatgt gtgtagttgt tggggtaacc ggaaatattg ccgggctaca
     3481 gggtgctttg agtctttgtt tttggatttc gttttcgatg tttagctacg aaagccaagc
     3541 gttgtgctat tttcgaattt tgtattttat aacccgggca agggcgaatt cgacccagct
     3601 ttcttgtaca aagtggtaga tctgcgatcg agctcgcccg gggatcgagc gcagcggtat
     3661 aaaagggcgc ggggtggctg agagcatcag ttgtgaatga atgttcgagc cgagcagacg
     3721 tgccgctgcc ttcgttaata tcctttgaat aagccaactt tgaatcacaa gacgcatacc
     3781 aaacggcatt ccggtactgt tggtaaagcc accatggaag acgccaaaaa cataaagaaa
     3841 ggcccggcgc cattctatcc gctggaagat ggaaccgctg gagagcaact gcataaggct
     3901 atgaagagat acgccctggt tcctggaaca attgctttta cagatgcaca tatcgaggtg
     3961 gacatcactt acgctgagta cttcgaaatg tccgttcggt tggcagaagc tatgaaacga
     4021 tatgggctga atacaaatca cagaatcgtc gtatgcagtg aaaactctct tcaattcttt
     4081 atgccggtgt tgggcgcgtt atttatcgga gttgcagttg cgcccgcgaa cgacatttat
     4141 aatgaacgtg aattgctcaa cagtatgggc atttcgcagc ctaccgtggt gttcgtttcc
     4201 aaaaaggggt tgcaaaaaat tttgaacgtg caaaaaaagc tcccaatcat ccaaaaaatt
     4261 attatcatgg attctaaaac ggattaccag ggatttcagt cgatgtacac gttcgtcaca
     4321 tctcatctac ctcccggttt taatgaatac gattttgtgc cagagtcctt cgatagggac
     4381 aagacaattg cactgatcat gaactcctct ggatctactg gtctgcctaa aggtgtcgct
     4441 ctgcctcata gaactgcctg cgtgagattc tcgcatgcca gagatcctat ttttggcaat
     4501 caaatcattc cggatactgc gattttaagt gttgttccat tccatcacgg ttttggaatg
     4561 tttactacac tcggatattt gatatgtgga tttcgagtcg tcttaatgta tagatttgaa
     4621 gaagagctgt ttctgaggag ccttcaggat tacaagattc aaagtgcgct gctggtgcca
     4681 accctattct ccttcttcgc caaaagcact ctgattgaca aatacgattt atctaattta
     4741 cacgaaattg cttctggtgg cgctcccctc tctaaggaag tcggggaagc ggttgccaag
     4801 aggttccatc tgccaggtat caggcaagga tatgggctca ctgagactac atcagctatt
     4861 ctgattacac ccgaggggga tgataaaccg ggcgcggtcg gtaaagttgt tccatttttt
     4921 gaagcgaagg ttgtggatct ggataccggg aaaacgctgg gcgttaatca aagaggcgaa
     4981 ctgtgtgtga gaggtcctat gattatgtcc ggttatgtaa acaatccgga agcgaccaac
     5041 gccttgattg acaaggatgg atggctacat tctggagaca tagcttactg ggacgaagac
     5101 gaacacttct tcatcgttga ccgcctgaag tctctgatta agtacaaagg ctatcaggtg
     5161 gctcccgctg aattggaatc catcttgctc caacacccca acatcttcga cgcaggtgtc
     5221 gcaggtcttc ccgacgatga cgccggtgaa cttcccgccg ccgttgttgt tttggagcac
     5281 ggaaagacga tgacggaaaa agagatcgtg gattacgtcg ccagtcaagt aacaaccgcg
     5341 aaaaagttgc gcggaggagt tgtgtttgtg gacgaagtac cgaaaggtct taccggaaaa
     5401 ctcgacgcaa gaaaaatcag agagatcctc ataaaggcca agaagggcgg aaagatcgcc
     5461 gtgtaatt
//
